>Addgene plasmid #33060 | pCMV-Flag-YAP-D64A | addgene partial sequence | sequence record 41387 | CMV-F 5'-CGCAAATGGGCGGTAGGCGTG-3'
GTGAACCGTCAGAATTGATCTACCATGGACTACAAAGACGATGACGACNNGCTTGCGGCCGCGAATTCAA
GCTTAGCCACCATGGACTACAAAGACGATGACGATAAAGCAAGGCTCGAATCGGTACCTAAGGATCCCGG
GCAGCAGCCGCCGCCTCAACCGGCCCCCCAGGGCCAAGGGCAGCCGCCTTCGCAGCCCCCGCAGGGGCAG
GGCCCGCCGTCCGGACCCGGGCAACCGGCACCCGCGGCGACCCAGGCGGCGCCGCAGGCACCCCCCGCCG
GGCATCAGATCGTGCACGTCCGCGGGGACTCGGAGACCGCCCTGGAGGCGCTCTTCAACGCCGTCATGAA
CCCCAAGACGGCCAACGTGCCCCAGACCGTGCCCATGAGGCTCCGGAAGCTGCCCGACTCCTTCTTCAAG
CCGCCGGAGCCCAAATCCCACTCCCGACAGGCCAGTACTGATGCAGGCACTGCAGGAGCCCTGACTCCAC
AGCATGTTCGAGCTCATTCCTCTCCAGCTTCTCTGCAGTTGGGAGCTGTTTCTCCTGGGACACTGACCCC
CACTGGAGTAGTCTCTGGCCCAGCAGCTACACCCACAGCTCAGCATCTTCGACAGTCTTCTTTTGAGATA
CCTGATGATGTACCTCTGCCAGCAGGTTGGGAGATGGCAAAGACATCTTCTGGTCAGAGATACTTCTTAA
ATCACATCGATCAGACAACAACATGGCAGGACCCCAGGAAGGCCATGCTGTCCCAGATGAACGTCACAGC
CCCCACCAGTCCACCAGTGCAGCAGAATATGATGAACTCGGCTTCAGGTCCTCTTCCTGATGGATGGGAA
CAAGCCATGACTCAGGATGGAGAAATTTACTATATAAACCATAAGAACAAGACCACCTCTTGGCTA
