[The description below was written by a language model from this plasmid's Addgene catalogue record.]
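Description:
pCMV-Flag-YAP-D64A is a mammalian expression plasmid built on a pCMV backbone of about 4.5 kb (size without insert). It is propagated in E. coli under ampicillin selection. The copy number is listed as unknown, and the record names no origin of replication or mammalian selection marker. No feature table is provided, so the regulatory elements cannot be confirmed individually. The backbone name implies that expression is driven by the cytomegalovirus immediate-early promoter, a strong constitutive promoter commonly used for transient expression in transfected mammalian cells.

The insert is human YAP (YAP1), the transcriptional co-activator that acts downstream of the Hippo pathway, carrying a single point mutation, D64A, which replaces aspartate 64 with alanine. An N-terminal Flag epitope is fused to the protein, allowing detection by western blot or immunofluorescence and recovery by anti-Flag immunoprecipitation. The record does not state which YAP isoform was cloned or the insert length.

The plasmid is associated with a structural study of the YAP–TEAD complex, which suggests that the D64A substitution was designed to test the contribution of this residue to the interaction of YAP with TEAD transcription factors. The record itself does not describe the mutant's phenotype. Typical uses would be co-immunoprecipitation of Flag-YAP with TEAD, transcriptional reporter assays, and comparison with wild-type YAP or other interface mutants in cultured mammalian cells.
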