Addgene plasmid #33060: pCMV-Flag-YAP-D64A
Depositing lab: Kunliang Guan. Depositing organization: University of California, San Diego (UCSD). Publication: Structural insights into the YAP and TEAD complex. Li Z, Zhao B, Wang P, Chen F, Dong Z, Yang H, Guan KL, Xu Y. Genes Dev. 2010 Feb 1;24(3):235-40. 10.1101/gad.1865810 PubMed 20123905.
Backbone
  Vector backbone: pCMV
  Backbone size w/o insert (bp): 4500
  Vector type: Mammalian Expression
Growth in bacteria
  Bacterial resistance: Ampicillin, 100 μg/mL
  Growth temperature: 37°C
  Growth strain: DH5alpha
  Copy number: Unknown
Gene/Insert
  Gene/Insert name: YAP
  Species: H. sapiens (human)
  Mutation: D64A
  Entrez Gene: YAP1 (a.k.a. COB1, YAP, YAP-1, YAP2, YAP65, YKI)
  Tag / fusion protein: Flag (N terminal on insert)
Terms and licenses: Academic/Nonprofit Terms; Industry Terms: Not Available to Industry
How to cite: pCMV-Flag-YAP-D64A was a gift from Kunliang Guan (Addgene plasmid # 33060 ; http://n2t.net/addgene:33060 ; RRID:Addgene_33060)
